>Addgene plasmid #202774 | pDGE1176 | addgene full sequence | sequence record 403647 | Addgene NGS Result
TTCCTGGCGTTTTCTTGTCGCGTGTTTTAGTCGCATAAAGTAGAATACTTGCGACTAGAACCGGAGACAT
TACGCCATGAACAAGAGCGCCGCCGCTGGCCTGCTGGGCTATGCCCGCGTCAGCACCGACGACCAGGACT
TGACCAACCAACGGGCCGAACTGCACGCGGCCGGCTGCACCAAGCTGTTTTCCGAGAAGATCACCGGCAC
CAGGCGCGACCGCCCGGAGCTGGCCAGGATGCTTGACCACCTACGCCCTGGCGACGTTGTGACAGTGACC
AGGCTAGACCGCCTGGCCCGCAGCACCCGCGACCTACTGGACATTGCCGAGAGCATCCAGGAGGCCGGCG
CGGGCCTGCGTAGCCTGGCAGAGCCGTGGGCCGACACCACCACGCCGGCCGGCCGCATGGTGTTGACCGT
GTTCGCCGGCATTGCCGAGTTCGAGCGTTCCCTAATCATCGACCGCACCCGGAGCGGGCGCGAGGCCGCC
AAGGCCCGAGGCGTGAAGTTTGGCCCCCGCCCTACCCTCACCCCGGCACAGATCGCGCACGCCCGCGAGC
TGATCGACCAGGAAGGCCGCACCGTGAAAGAGGCGGCTGCACTGCTTGGCGTGCATCGCTCGACCCTGTA
CCGCGCACTTGAGCGCAGCGAGGAAGTGACGCCCACCGAGGCCAGGCGGCGCGGTGCCTTCCGTGAGGAC
GCATTGACCGAGGCCGACGCCCTGGCGGCCGCCGAGAATGAACGCCAAGAGGAACAAGCATGAAACCGCA
CCAGGACGGCCAGGACGAACCGTTTTTCATTACCGAAGAGATCGAGGCGGAGATGATCGCGGCCGGGTAC
GTGTTCGAGCCGCCCGCGCACGTCTCAACCGTGCGGCTGCATGAAATCCTGGCCGGTTTGTCTGATGCCA
AGCTGGCGGCCTGGCCGGCCAGCTTGGCCGCTGAAGAAACCGAGCGCCGCCGTCTAAAAAGGTGATGTGT
ATTTGAGTAAAACAGCTTGCGTCATGCGGTCGCTGCGTATATGATGCGATGAGTAAATAAACAAATACGC
AAGGGGAACGCATGAAGGTTATCGCTGTACTTAACCAGAAAGGCGGGTCAGGCAAGACGACCATCGCAAC
CCATCTAGCCCGCGCCCTGCAACTCGCCGGGGCCGATGTTCTGTTAGTCGATTCCGATCCCCAGGGCAGT
GCCCGCGATTGGGCGGCCGTGCGGGAAGATCAACCGCTAACCGTTGTCGGCATCGACCGCCCGACGATTG
ACCGCGACGTGAAGGCCATCGGCCGGCGCGACTTCGTAGTGATCGACGGAGCGCCCCAGGCGGCGGACTT
GGCTGTGTCCGCGATCAAGGCAGCCGACTTCGTGCTGATTCCGGTGCAGCCAAGCCCTTACGACATATGG
GCCACCGCCGACCTGGTGGAGCTGGTTAAGCAGCGCATTGAGGTCACGGATGGAAGGCTACAAGCGGCCT
TTGTAGTGTCGCGGGCGATCAAAGGCACGCGCATCGGCGGTGAGGTTGCCGAGGCGCTGGCCGGGTACGA
GCTGCCCATTCTTGAGTCCCGTATCACGCAGCGCGTGAGCTACCCAGGCACTGCCGCCGCCGGCACAACC
GTTCTTGAATCAGAACCCGAGGGCGACGCTGCCCGCGAGGTCCAGGCGCTGGCCGCTGAAATTAAATCAA
AACTCATTTGAGTTAATGAGGTAAAGAGAAAATGAGCAAAAGCACAAACACGCTAAGTGCCGGCCGTCCG
AGCGCACGCAGCAGCAAGGCTGCAACGTTGGCCAGCCTGGCAGACACGCCAGCCATGAAGCGGGTCAACT
TTCAGTTGCCGGCGGAGGATCACACCAAGCTGAAGATGTACGCGGTACGCCAAGGCAAGACCATTACCGA
GCTGCTATCTGAATACATCGCGCAGCTACCAGAGTAAATGAGCAAATGAATAAATGAGTAGATGAATTTT
AGCGGCTAAAGGAGGCGGCATGGAAAATCAAGAACAACCAGGCACCGACGCCGTGGAATGCCCCATGTGT
GGAGGAACGGGCGGTTGGCCAGGCGTAAGCGGCTGGGTTGTCTGCCGGCCCTGCAATGGCACTGGAACCC
CCAAGCCCGAGGAATCGGCGTGAGCGGTCGCAAACCATCCGGCCCGGTACAAATCGGCGCGGCGCTGGGT
GATGACCTGGTGGAGAAGTTGAAGGCCGCGCAGGCCGCCCAGCGGCAACGCATCGAGGCAGAAGCACGCC
CCGGTGAATCGTGGCAAGCGGCCGCTGATCGAATCCGCAAAGAATCCCGGCAACCGCCGGCAGCCGGTGC
GCCGTCGATTAGGAAGCCGCCCAAGGGCGACGAGCAACCAGATTTTTTCGTTCCGATGCTCTATGACGTG
GGCACCCGCGATAGTCGCAGCATCATGGACGTGGCCGTTTTCCGTCTGTCGAAGCGTGACCGACGAGCTG
GCGAGGTGATCCGCTACGAGCTTCCAGACGGGCACGTAGAGGTTTCCGCAGGGCCGGCCGGCATGGCCAG
TGTGTGGGATTACGACCTGGTACTGATGGCGGTTTCCCATCTAACCGAATCCATGAACCGATACCGGGAA
GGGAAGGGAGACAAGCCCGGCCGCGTGTTCCGTCCACACGTTGCGGACGTACTCAAGTTCTGCCGGCGAG
CCGATGGCGGAAAGCAGAAAGACGACCTGGTAGAAACCTGCATTCGGTTAAACACCACGCACGTTGCCAT
GCAGCGTACGAAGAAGGCCAAGAACGGCCGCCTGGTGACGGTATCCGAGGGTGAAGCCTTGATTAGCCGC
TACAAGATCGTAAAGAGCGAAACCGGGCGGCCGGAGTACATCGAGATCGAGCTAGCTGATTGGATGTACC
GCGAGATCACAGAAGGCAAGAACCCGGACGTGCTGACGGTTCACCCCGATTACTTTTTGATCGATCCCGG
CATCGGCCGTTTTCTCTACCGCCTGGCACGCCGCGCCGCAGGCAAGGCAGAAGCCAGATGGTTGTTCAAG
ACGATCTACGAACGCAGTGGCAGCGCCGGAGAGTTCAAGAAGTTCTGTTTCACCGTGCGCAAGCTGATCG
GGTCAAATGACCTGCCGGAGTACGATTTGAAGGAGGAGGCGGGGCAGGCTGGCCCGATCCTAGTCATGCG
CTACCGCAACCTGATCGAGGGCGAAGCATCCGCCGGTTCCTAATGTACGGAGCAGATGCTAGGGCAAATT
GCCCTAGCAGGGGAAAAAGGTCGAAAAGGTGTCTTTCCTGTGGATAGCACGTACATTGGGAACCCAAAGC
CGTACATTGGGAACCGGAACCCGTACATTGGGAACCCAAAGCCGTACATTGGGAACCGGTCACACATGTA
AGTGACTGATATAAAAGAGAAAAAAGGCGATTTTTCCGCCTAAAACTCTTTAAAACTTATTAAAACTCTT
AAAACCCGCCTGGCCTGTGCATAACTGTCTGGCCAGCGCACAGCCGAAGAGCTGCAAAAAGCGCCTACCC
TTCGGTCGCTGCGCTCCCTACGCCCCGCCGCTTCGCGTCGGCCTATCGCGGCCGCTGGCCGCTCAAAAAT
GGCTGGCCTACGGCCAGGCAATCTACCAGGGCGCGGACAAGCCGCGCCGTCGCCACTCGACCGCCGGCGC
CCACATCAAGGCACCCTGCCTCGCGCGTTTCGGTGATGACGGTGAAAACCTCTGACACATGCAGCTCCCG
GAGACGGTCACAGCTTGTCTGTAAGCGGATGCCGGGAGCAGACAAGCCCGTCAGGGCGCGTCAGCGGGTG
TTGGCGGGTGTCGGGGCGCAGCCATGACCCAGTCACGTAGCGATAGCGGAGTGTATACTGGCTTAACTAT
GCGGCATCAGAGCAGATTGTACTGAGAGTGCACCATATGCGGTGTGAAATACCGCACAGATGCGTAAGGA
GAAAATACCGCATAAGGCGCTCTTCCGCTTCCTCGCTCACTGACTCGCTGCGCTCGGTCGTTCGGCTGCG
GCGAGCGGTATCAGCTCACTCAAAGGCGGTAATACGGTTATCCACAGAATCAGGGGATAACGCAGGAAAG
AACATGTGAGCAAAAGGCCAGCAAAAGGCCAGGAACCGTAAAAAGGCCGCGTTGCTGGCGTTTTTCCATA
GGCTCCGCCCCCCTGACGAGCATCACAAAAATCGACGCTCAAGTCAGAGGTGGCGAAACCCGACAGGACT
ATAAAGATACCAGGCGTTTCCCCCTGGAAGCTCCCTCGTGCGCTCTCCTGTTCCGACCCTGCCGCTTACC
GGATACCTGTCCGCCTTTCTCCCTTCGGGAAGCGTGGCGCTTTCTCATAGCTCACGCTGTAGGTATCTCA
GTTCGGTGTAGGTCGTTCGCTCCAAGCTGGGCTGTGTGCACGAACCCCCCGTTCAGCCCGACCGCTGCGC
CTTATCCGGTAACTATCGTCTTGAGTCCAACCCGGTAAGACACGACTTATCGCCACTGGCAGCAGCCACT
GGTAACAGGATTAGCAGAGCGAGGTATGTAGGCGGTGCTACAGAGTTCTTGAAGTGGTGGCCTAACTACG
GCTACACTAGAAGGACAGTATTTGGTATCTGCGCTCTGCTGAAGCCAGTTACCTTCGGAAAAAGAGTTGG
TAGCTCTTGATCCGGCAAACAAACCACCGCTGGTAGCGGTGGTTTTTTTGTTTGCAAGCAGCAGATTACG
CGCAGAAAAAAAGGATCTCAAGAAGATCCTTTGATCTTTTCTACGGGGTCTGACGCTCAGTGGAACGAAA
ACTCACGTTAAGGGATTTTGGTCATGCATGATATATCTCCCAATTTGTGTAGGGCTTATTATGCACGCTT
AAAAATAATAAAAGCAGACTTGACCTGATAGTTTGGCTGTGAGCAATTATGTGCTTAGTGCATCTAACGC
TTGAGTTAAGCCGCGCCGCGAAGCGGCGTCGGCTTGAACGAATTTCTAGCTAGACATTATTTGCCGACTA
CCTTGGTGATCTCGCCTTTCACGTAGTGGACAAATTCTTCCAACTGATCTGCGCACGAGGCCAAGCGATC
TTCTTCTTGTCCAAGATAAGCCTGTCTAGCTTCAAGTATGACGGGCTGATACTGGGCCGGCAGGCGCTCC
ATTGCCCAGTCGGCAGCGACATCCTTCGGCGCGATTTTGCCGGTTACTGCGCTGTACCAAATGCGGGACA
ACGTAAGCACTACATTTCGCTCATCGCCAGCCCAGTCGGGCGGCGAGTTCCATAGCGTTAAGGTTTCATT
TAGCGCCTCAAATAGATCCTGTTCAGGAACCGGATCAAAGAGTTCCTCCGCCGCTGGACCTACCAAGGCA
ACGCTATGTTCTCTTGCTTTTGTCAGCAAGATAGCCAGATCAATGTCGATCGTGGCTGGCTCGAAGATAC
CTGCAAGAATGTCATTGCGCTGCCATTCTCCAAATTGCAGTTCGCGCTTAGCTGGATAACGCCACGGAAT
GATGTCGTCGTGCACAACAATGGTGACTTCTACAGCGCGGAGAATCTCGCTCTCTCCAGGGGAAGCCGAA
GTTTCCAAAAGGTCGTTGATCAAAGCTCGCCGCGTTGTTTCATCAAGCCTTACGGTCACCGTAACCAGCA
AATCAATATCACTGTGTGGCTTCAGGCCGCCATCCACTGCGGAGCCGTACAAATGTACGGCCAGCAACGT
CGGTTCGAGATGGCGCTCGATGACGCCAACTACCTCTGATAGTTGAGTCGATACTTCGGCGATCACCGCT
TCCCCCATGATGTTTAACTTTGTTTTAGGGCGACTGCCCTGCTGCGTAACATCGTTGCTGCTCCATAACA
TCAAACATCGACCCACGGCGTAACGCGCTTGCTGCTTGGATGCCCGAGGCATAGACTGTACCCCAAAAAA
ACAGTCATAACAAGCCATGAAAACCGCCACTGCGCCGTTACCACCGCTGCGTTCGGTCAAGGTTCTGGAC
CAGTTGCGTGAGCGCATACGCTACTTGCATTACAGCTTACGAACCGAACAGGCTTATGTCCACTGGGTTC
GTGCCCGAATTGATCACAGGCAGCAACGCTCTGTCATCGTTACAATCAGCATGCTACCCTCCGCGAGATC
ATCCGTGTTTAAAACCCGGCAGCTTAGTTGCCGTTCTTCCGAATAGCATCGGTAACATGAGCAAAGTCTG
CCGCCTTACAACGGCTCTCCCGCTGACGCCGTCCCGGACTGATGGGCTGCCTGTATCGAGTGGTGATTTT
GTGCCGAGCTGCCGGTCGGGGAGCTGTTGGCTGGCTGGTGGCAGGATATATTGTGGTGTAAACAAATTGA
CGCTTAGACAACTTAATAACACATTGCGGATCCCTCGGTCACATGTGCATCCTCGTAAAGCGACTAAATG
GAGCAACCTACTGTTTTTGAAGTTTGGGTTGCCATGTAATCACTTGCAATAAATATATGTACTAATGACT
GCATCGGCTTGCGTGTCTAAATTTGTAGCTTATTGAAAACTTTTTGTGGTTAAAGACGAATCCAGTTAAC
TAACATAAGTTTAACAAAACAAGACCTTTTCCATATATAGACCACCGTTACCAACTTACAAAGAAGCCAA
ATAAAGTACAACACAACACTTGCAAGTTACAAAAAGAGAGGAAAAAAAACATGGTACCATTTGACAACAT
ATAGAAACACACATAAACATTACTTATAACAAAAAGATTCAAACTCGGCTTTTATTATCTCCCCCTGATC
AAATTCTAAACACTTTATTCCTCATAAACTAACTCCCCGACATTGGAGTTATTGGACTATGACGATGACA
TCAGTGGGGTAAGCTCACTTGTGCCCCAGTTTGCTAGGGAGGTCGCAGTATCTGGCCACAGCCACCTCGT
GCTGCTCGACGTAGGTTTCTTTGTCGGCCTCCTTGATTCTTTCCAGTCTGTGGTCCACATAGTAGACGCC
GGGCATCTTGAGGTTCTTAGCGGGTTTCTTGGATCTGTATGTGGTCTTGAAGTTGCAGATCAGGTGGCCC
CCGCCCACGAGCTTCAGGGCCATGTCGCTTCTGCCTTCCAGGCCGCCGTCAGCGGGGTACAGCATCTCGG
TGTTGGCCTCCCAGCCGAGTGTTTTCTTCTGCATCACAGGGCCGTTGGATGGGAAGTTCACCCCTCTGAT
CTTGACGTTGTAGATGAGGCAGCCGTCCTGGAGGCTGGTGTCCTGGGTAGCGGTCAGCACGCCCCCATCT
TCGTATGTGGTGACTCTCTCCCATGTGAAGCCCTCAGGGAAGGACTGCTTAAAGAAGTCGGGGATGCCCT
GGGTGTGGTTGATGAAGGTTCTGCTGCCGTACATGAAGCTGGTAGCCAGGATGTCGAAGGCGAAGGGGAG
AGGGCCGCCCTCGACCACCTTGATTCTCATGGTCTGGGTGCCCTCGTAGGGCTTGCCTTCGCCCTCGGAT
GTGCACTTGAAGTGGTGGTTGTTCACGGTGCCCTCCATGTACAGCTTCATGTGCATGTTCTCCTTAATCA
GCTCGCTCATAGTAGTGTGCTGGCCACCACGAGTACGGTCACGGTCATGTTCCCCACCAGTATGTTGCTG
TCCGTAGTACTGAGCTCTGTCTTTCAGATCCTGAGCTTTGCTTCCCAACTTCATCCTTGCACTGTCCAAC
TTGTCTGATCCCTGTGGGTGCTCTCCCGTTGCGTACCTATTCACAATCAATAGGTATCATACCAAGCATT
TTACCTATATAGATGATATACACAGACACATTCAAGCTAGCTAGGTCAAATTTCGTATTTAGTTAACCAA
ATGTTCCCTAGAATTTGCAATTTCTTATTGTTACATTTGTTATTCGACCAAAAAAATTGATCCAAAGCTA
CTGGCTCAACACATGCATGCACATATTGCACAAAATTATGAAGTAAGATGATAAATGTGTGCTTACTTGT
AAATCCAAGAGAAAACGGTTATAGCGGCAATGCCAAACCCTCCAGAGGAAAGAAAACCGGTGATGAGGAG
TGCAACTGTGATGAGAGCCGGGACAAGGATTGGGCTGAAGATAACGAGCAGAGGTGTTGCAACAGTCAAA
GCTATGACAGTTCCAACAAGGGTAAGGCTGGAGAGAACAAGGAGGGAACCACCAGCTGTGACAGCAGTTG
CAGCTTTAGCAATCTGCCTAGACTTGGAGTAGTCAGATCCTCGTCCGGACATCTGGTACTGGTCACGATC
TCGGCCCATCATCGGGTACTGATCTCTGCCGATGATATCGTGATGGGTTCCTCTAGCTGTATCCGCCATT
TTTTTGTTCTTGTTTACTAGAGAGAATGAGATTTTGAATGAGAGATTGATCAAAAAGATGTGTATATATT
TTGGAAGAGGTAGGAGTGTTTGTTAGATATATTAAGAAAGGAGACGAGAAGTCACGTGTCAATGGAGACA
TCATGCAATTGTAGGCCACGTGTTAATGGCGTCACCATGCAGCCGCTGCATGTGTTAACGAGAGGAGTCT
ATTCAAAGACACGTTTGTTTTTTGCCTAGCTCAGAATGTGGCGTTGGCATCGAACCGAAACATAAAACGC
AAAACGAACCTTTGGGCTCGTCAGTATGGGTTTGGGCCTTCAATAGATTCCTTCTATACGGCCCACATAT
CCACTATTGGCAACAAAATTAGAAAAATTTAGGATTTAGTTTTAAAATTTGTTCCGCGACATTCTAGAAC
TCCGAGCTCGAATTCTAGTAGCGGTACACTGCCAGATGAAGCCGAAGGAGTACTTTAATATACTAGGTCT
GGCGATATGATCAATTTGAAAATATAGAGTCATAACTGTAGAAATGGAATCAGATTCCATTACAAAAAGA
GATAAATCTCAACTTTAAATTTTTTCAGGAAGAAAAAAATGTTTCTTCTAATCTTCGTGTTTTACTGGCC
TTCTCATAAAATGGTTTGATATAAAAGAAAATTAAATAAGAAAAAGAGAAAACAAAAGGCTAGCCAGAGA
GAGGAGAAAATATATAATAATATAACTTAGTTTATTCATCTCATAATCTCTGCATTTTGCAAGGAGATCG
AAACTGAGCAAAACATACACAAACAGAGAAATAAAATATAGGGTACAAACAATATCAATAGCTTAGACAA
CATGAAGCTACAAAAGAACTTCGCCTCCTGTGGGGCTTATTATTTACTCTTTTTTTTTTCTTATTCTTCG
TCTTTTCTCATTGCCTCTCGAAATTGGAAAAAGCCTTTCTTTTAGCTCAACATTCTGCTTTTCCAAGCTC
AGACTTTACGCTTCTTCTTTGGGTCAGCCCTAGAGTCACCACCCAACTGCGACAGATCTATCCTTGTCTC
ATAGAGCCCTGTAATAGATTGGTGAATAAGGGTAGCGTCCAACACTTCCTTGGTTGATGTGTAGCGCTTT
CTGTCGATAGTGGTATCGAAGTACTTAAAGGCTGCTGGGGCTCCCAGATTGGTCAGTGTGAACAGGTGGA
TGATGTTTTCCGCTTGTTCCCTTATCGGCTTATCTCTGTGCTTGTTGTACGCGGAAAGCACCTTTAATTG
TAGAAAACCAGTAAAACATGGACAATTAGGAGGCATCGATTATCTAACCAAAGACTTTAACAACACTAAT
CTGCCACTAATATTCATGAGAAGTCCTTACCTTATCGAGGTTAGCGTCTGCAAGAATGACCCGCTTGGAA
AATTCGCTGATCTGCTCTATGATCTCATCAAGATAGTGCTTGTGCTGCTCGACAAACAACTGCTTCTGCT
CGTTGTCCTCTGGTGACCCCTTCAGCTTCTCATAGTGTGAGGCCAAGTACAGGAAGTTGACGTACTTACT
GGGCAATGCCAGCTCGTTGCCCTTCTGCAGTTCTCCGGCAGATGCCAGCATGCGTTTTCTGCCATTTTCC
AATTCGAAAAGCGAATACTTGGGCAGTTTGATAATGAGGTCTTTCTTCACCTCTTTGTAACCTGGTTTGT
ATAATTTTGGTTCAGTTAATTAGGAAAATTACATAATGGCTCCAAAAAAAAATTATCGACCTTTTACCAA
AAAAAATAAAATTTATCGACCTTGACAGGAAAAAGTTACAAATCAAAAGAAAGAATATCGTCTGGCATCC
AATATTTTACCTTTAGCCTCGAGGAAGTCGATCGGATTCTTCTCGAACGAGGACCTTTCCATTATGGTAA
TTCCAAGCAGTTCCTTGACGCTTTTCAGTTTCTTGCTCTTGCCCTTCTCCACCTTGGCCACTACCAGTAC
GCTGTATGCCACGGTAGGGCTATCAAAGCCTCCGTATTTCTTCGGATCCCAATCCTTCTTCCTCGCAATC
AGTTTGTCGGAGTTGCGCTTAGGGAGAATGGACTCCTTGGAGAAACCACCGGTTTGAACCTCCGTTTTCT
TGACTATGTTGACTTGGGGCATGCTGAGAACCTTACGCACAGTCGCAAAATCCCTGCCCTTATCCCAGAC
AATCTCACCTGCAAGAAACAGCAAAGAGAGAGTTAAGATATAAGTGAACAAGAAAGTCTTGGGATCGACA
TACATACAATCAATTGATCAAATTCCTAGGATTAAACATATGAAATAGGAAAGACAGACCTGTTTCGCCA
TTTGTCTCGATCAGAGGCCTCTTCCGGATTTCACCATTCGCCAGAGTGATCTCTGTCTTGAAGAAGTTCA
TGATATTCGAGTAAAAGAAGTATTTCGCGGTAGCCTTGCCGATCTCTTGTTCTGACTTCGCGATCATCTT
CCTAACGTCGTACACCTTGTAATCCCCGTACACAAACTCAGACTCCAGTTTCGGATACTTCTTGATGAGA
GCAGTGCCAACAACGGCGTTCAGGTAGGCGTCATGGGCATGATGGTAGTTGTTGATCTCGCGAACCTTGT
AAAACTGGAAGTCCTTCCGGAAGTCACTAACCAGTTTGCTCTTGAGGGTGATCACCTGCGTAACCATCAA
AAGTCAATATGGATTCATCACAAATTAATCAGGAATAGAAAGATCGGGTGGCCTTGAAGTTGATCAAATA
AAAAGTTTCGAACTTTAGTTTGATATGGTAAAGGAAAGTTGGAAACTTTACCTTTACCTCCCTGATAAGT
TTGTCATTCTCATCATACTTCGTATTCATACGCGAATCGAGTATCTGGGCCACATGTTTCGTAATCTGAC
GAGTTTCAACCAACTGGCGCTTGATGAAGCCGGCTTTGTCGAGCTCAGACAGTCCGCCCCTTTCTGCCTT
CGTGAGATTGTCGAATTTCCGTTGGGTTATGAGCTTAGCATTCAAAAGCTGCCTCCAATAGTTCTTCATC
TTCTTCACAACCTCCTCGCTGGGTACATTGTCGGATTTTCCGCGGTTCTTGTCTGAGCGCGTAAGGACCT
ATAACACGGGAGAAACCAAAAAGCAAACTCATTTCACGCCAAATACTACAGATTTCTCAAAAATTAAGTT
ATAATCCATATATCCTGACAAGAAATTGATTAAAACACAGTTGCTTTACCTTGTTGTCAATACTATCGTC
CTTCAGGAAAGATTGAGGGACAATGTGATCCACATCATAGTCGGAGAGTCTGTTAATGTCGAGCTCTTGG
TCGACGTACATATCTCTCCCATTCTGGAGGTAATAGAGGTACAGCTTCTCGTTCTGGAGTTGAGTATTTT
CGACTGGGTGCTCTTTCAGAATCTGACTCCCAAGCTCCTTGATGCCTTCCTCTATCCGCTTCATGCGCTC
CCGTGAGTTCTTCTGCCCTTTCTGAGTCGTCTGGTTTTCCCTCGCCATCTCGATGACGATGTTCTCCGGC
TTATGGCGGCCCATGACCTGTAGCAATAATTAAAACAAAAATACCACAAACAGTTAGAACTGAGGCAAGA
AGAATGAATGCAGAGAAAAAAAATCTTAGCTATTCATGGAAATGGAAGTGCGACGAACACCTAAAATGCA
AGGAGCATAACCAAATGCAGAACTTACCTTCACCAGCTCATCCACAACCTTCACTGTCTGCAGTATGCCC
TTCTTTATAGCTGGCGATCCAGCCAGGTTGGCTATGTGTTCGTGAAGGCTATCGCCCTGACCTGACACTT
GGGCCTTCTGGATATCTTCTTTGAAGGTCAGTGAGTCATCGTGAATAAGCTGCATGAAGTTCCGATTCGC
AAAACCGTCGGATTTGAGAAAGTCCAGTATAGTCTTGCCGGATTGCTTGTCGCGGATGCCGTTGATGAGC
TTCCTGGAGAGCCTTCCCCAACCTAAAACATAGAACAAACATTTGTCTCATCACAAATATGCATCAAGGA
ACACTCAGAAGTTAGTCATATACCCAAATTCTTGAAACTAGAGAAACAAAAAAAGAGGGATCATTGCGGA
AACCTTTTGACCTCTTACCTGTATATCTCCTCCTCTTCAACTGCTTCATGACCTTGTCATCGAACAGATG
CGCATAAGTCTTAAGGCGCTCCTCGATCATTTCTCTGTCCTCAAACAGCGTGAGAGTCAGCACGATGTCC
TCGAGGATGTCCTCGTTCTCCTCGTTGTCAAGGAAGTCCTTGTCCTTGATGATTTTCAACAGGTCATGGT
ATGTGCCAAGAGAGGCATTGAACCTATCCTCAACGCCGCTGATTTCCACAGAATCAAAGCATTCGATCTT
CTTAAAGTAGTCCTCTTTAAGCTGTTTCACAGTGACCTTCCGATTGGTTTTGAACAAGAGATCGACAATG
GCCTTCTTCTGCTCACCTGTTATAACAGTAAAAATTACTTTAGAAACAAAACAAAAGTGTGGTCTTTTAG
GAATGATTATTGATCAGTTCATAGTTTAAAATCTTGTGTTTTTATCGTAAAAGTGTGGACCAGGATTTAC
CTGACAGGAAGGCCGGTTTGCGCATCCCCTCCGTCACATATTTCACCTTCGTCAGCTCGTTGTAGACCGT
GAAGTATTCGTACAGGAGACTATGCTTGGGCAGGACTTTCTCATTTGGGAGATTCTTATCGAAGTTGGTC
ATCCTTTCGATGAAGGACTGTGCACTCGCACCCTTGTCCACGACCTCTTCGAAGTTCCAAGGCGTGATAG
TCTCCTCGGATTTGCGTGTCATCCACGCAAACCGCGAGTTCCCGCGTGCGAGTGGACCTAATGAATTAAT
AGAAAAATCAGGCAAATTAGAAAAGAAATAATTCTCAAAAGAGAACAACTGAGGTCAGAAAATAGCATTC
ATCAACTGAAACTAGGTATTTCTTCATATGATACTAACCTACATAGTAGGGAATGCGGAACGTGAGGATC
TTTTCAATCTTCTCTCTGTTGTCTTTCAGGAACGGATAGAAGTCCTCTTGCCTCCTCAAGATAGCATGCA
GCTCACCGAGGTGGATCTGGTGCGGTATGCTGCCATTGTCGAAGGTACGCTGCTTCCGAAGCAAATCTTC
GCGGTTCAATTTAACGAGCAGCTCCTCTGTACCGTCCATCTTTTCCAGAATAGGCTTGATGAATTTGTAG
AATTCCTCCTGACTTGCACCTAATAATATCATCAGAGGAAAACTCAATTCTTATATCTTACAGAAATGAA
CAACAAAATACATGTAGCAGAGAGGAAAACAATCATAAGTAACAACTTACCTCCATCAATGTACCCTGCG
TAGCCATTCTTCGATTGGTCAAAGAAAATCTCCTTGTACTTCTCGGGGAGTTGCTGGCGAACCAAAGCCT
TCAGAAGGGTCAGATCCTGGTGATGCTCGTCGTACCTCTTGATCATGGAGGCGCTAAGTGGCGCTTTGGT
TATCTCCGTGTTGACCCGCAGAATGTCACTGAGCAAGATAGCGTCTGACAGATTCTTGGCAGCCAAGAAC
AGGTCGGCATACTGATCACCTACAAAAGTTTAAAAGACTCAATTTTAACTCTACAGCTTCAAATAAATTT
CCGCAAAGAAATTGATAGGTTTAGACAACAAAAGAAGAGTTCCAATTTCAAGAGCACCTATTTGGGCGAG
CAGATTGTCCAGATCATCATCGTATGTATCCTTTGACAGCTGCAGCTTCGCGTCCTCGGCGAGGTCAAAG
TTGCTTTTGAAGTTAGGGGTGAGGCCCAGAGACAGTGCAATCAGATTCCCGAACAAGCCGTTCTTCTTCT
CGCCTGGCAATTGAGCGATCAGATTCTCAAGCCGTCTGGACTTCGAAAGTCTGGCAGACAGTATTGCCTT
GGCGTCGACACCTGAGATTGTTTGCAAAGAAAAATCTCAAAGCATGTACAATCTATAAACTTATGATGGA
AAAAGAAAAGAAAGGTAACTAAGGAATGTTACCTGATGCATTGATGGGGTTCTCCTCGAACAGCTGATTG
TAGGTTTGGACGAGCTGAATGAACAGTTTATCCACATCGGAGTTATCCGGGTTGAGGTCCCCTTCGATCA
AGAAATGGCCACGAAACTTTATCATGTGCGCGAGAGCCAGGTATATGAGCCGAAGGTCTGCCTTATCGGT
TGAGTCCACCAGCTTCTTGCGAAGGTGGTATATAGTCGGATACTTTTCATGATAGGCTACTTCGTCAACA
ATATTCCCAAAGATGGGGTGACGCTCGTGTTTCTTATCTTCCTCTACCAGGAAGGATTCCTCGAGGCGAT
GGAAGAACGAGTCGTCAACCTGCAAAATCAAGTTTATTGATCATCAAGTGAGTTTACATGTAGTTAAATG
CTTTCAGTAATATCCCAATGAAGCAGGATATGCTTTCAGTACAAAATACATAAGCATACTATATCATAAA
AATCCTTACCTTCGCCATCTCGTTGCTAAAGATCTCTTGGAGATAACAGATTCTGTTCTTCCTGCGAGTG
TACCTTCTCCTCGCAGTACGTTTAAGCCTTGTCGCCTCCGCGGTTTCTCCAGAGTCAAAGAGCAGAGCTC
CGATCAAGTTCTTCTTAATGCTGTGCCTATCTGTGTTGCCCAGCACTTTAAATTTCTTCGAAGGTACCTT
GTATTCATCGGTGATAACGGCCCACCCAACTGAGTTCGTACCAATATCAAGTCCAATGCTGTACTTCTTG
TCCATTTTCCAGCTGACCTTCCGCTTCTTCTTCGGTGGGCTAGAAGCCATTGCTGTGGTGAGAGAAACAG
AGCGTGAGCTCAAATACACAAGTACGAAATCAGAGTTATGAGAGAGGATTTGGAGAAAGAAGATCACCTG
AAGATCGTTTGCGTCGCGCGAATGAGAGAGACGGCAGAGAAAACGAGAAGCTTTAAGAGGACGAACAAAA
ACCCTAATGTCACTCCTTTTATATAGATGAGAAATTTAGGGTTTGGGCTCTAATGGAGCTGTCTACATGG
GCTTTCATTTCTTTATCCAGTAAAGAACCGGTTTAACAGGTTCCCTGGTTTATACGTGGTTTTAGCCGGT
TAACTTACGGAATATTATTTTTATCTTAAGTTACACAAATTACATCATTAATAGTAAAACAAAATTTTAT
GGTGCAATTTAAGTTTTTATGATGAGTGAAATTCGAATAATATACAAATATTTTACTGTTTAGGTTTCCC
TAAACCTACTTTTAGATATGTAAATTAAACATTTTTTTTTTTTTGGTTAGAACCAAGTCAGTGATCATAG
AACTCAAAAAGCTGGTGTTTCAATTGGTACAAGCATTTTTATTGCAAGATATAAAAATTCAGAAGGACAT
ATCCTTGATGTATGTACATGAAGGAACCGATTTTGACTCCAAGCTACAAAGAAGAAGAAGAATGATATAC
AAAGAAAACTGCATATCCTCACCATGAAATTGAAAGCTAGAGGAAGGGGAATAACAGATACTCTGCGTAG
AAGAGATTCCATATAAACCGATAATATCCTGAGATAGCTTCCTGCAATAATCAAATGTTTCTACACTCCG
TTAGATATACACTCCATTGATGTTCCGTGATAACGAGTTTATGTTTGTACAAAAGTATTTTACCTTGGTG
TAGTTTGCTTTTTCTAGTACCCATGTCTACCAAAGATCAACAACAAAGATATTAGAGATTAATGAATTTG
GCAGTGTCAAATGCAGAAACTAAAGCATATAGTTATGAAGTTCTTGTGCATTATCTCAAAAGTATGTAAG
AGATATAAGAGTATCTCATAATGCTTTACCTGGAAAATTAAGCCTGAAGCCAAGATCACATGTGCAGGAA
TCATCAAGCTACCTCTAAAAACCTGTTCATTGTTAAAGGATAAGAGGGTTGGTCTTTTCAAAGCTGCATA
CTGAGGAAAGTAACAATATCGCAACAAAAATAAATTGGTGGCGATAGTTTATCAAGCTTCTACATGCAGT
AATGGTGTTCGTGCTTTAATTAACCGAAATAGTTAAGACGGAAATAGATGAATTCACCTGAGGCATGTAG
AAAGCTAGTGATATGGCTGAAACATAATTTACTAGCAGAAGTCCAGAACCGAGGAATGCAATGTTTCTCA
CTCCAAGTTTTGTTGCCAGGGTTGATATTTGGAACCTATTCAAGATCAATCAAAGGCATGATTAACTAAA
CATGCTTGAACAAACACATAAAGACAATATATCAAACGGAGCTGGTTAAACATTGTCTTTGACTGTCAAA
TGGATTGAGCCAAAGAGCGGAAAGAAAATGGTTATGCGTGCAGTTACTTACTTTCGATCTCCTTCAACAT
CAGGAAGGTCCTTTGTAATAGCAATGACCAGTGCAAACAGTGTCACAAAAGATGTGATGAACGCCACAGG
TGCACTGCAAATAGCGAATCAAAAGTTGAGCTCCAAGCTTGAATTCTTGCAGAGACCGAGACGTTGATCG
GCACGTAAGAGGTTCCAACTTTCACCATAATGAAATAAGATCACTACCGGGCGTATTTTTTGAGTTATCG
AGATTTTCAGGAGCTAAGGAAGCTAAAATGGAGAAAAAAATCACTGGATATACCACCGTTGATATATCCC
AATGGCATCGTAAAGAACATTTTGAGGCATTTCAGTCAGTTGCTCAATGTACCTATAACCAGACCGTTCA
GCTGGATATTACGGCCTTTTTAAAGACCGTAAAGAAAAATAAGCACAAGTTTTATCCGGCCTTTATTCAC
ATTCTTGCCCGCCTGATGAATGCTCATCCGGAATTCCGTATGGCAATGAAAGACGGTGAGCTGGTGATAT
GGGATAGTGTTCACCCTTGTTACACCGTTTTCCATGAGCAAACTGAAACGTTTTCATCGCTCTGGAGTGA
ATACCACGACGATTTCCGGCAGTTTCTACACATATATTCGCAAGATGTGGCGTGTTACGGTGAAAACCTG
GCCTATTTCCCTAAAGGGTTTATTGAGAATATGTTTTTCGTCTCAGCCAATCCCTGGGTGAGTTTCACCA
GTTTTGATTTAAACGTGGCCAATATGGACAACTTCTTCGCCCCCGTTTTCACCATGGGCAAATATTATAC
GCAAGGCGACAAGGTGCTGATGCCGCTGGCGATTCAGGTTCATCATGCCGTTTGTGATGGCTTCCATGTC
GGCAGAATGCTTAATGAATTACAACAGTACTGCGATGAGTGGCAGGGGGGGCGTAAACGCCGCGTGGATC
CGGCTTACTAAAAGCCAGATAACAGTATGCGTATTTGCGCGCTGATTTTTGCGGTATAAGAATATATACT
GATATGTATACCCGAAGTATGTCAAAAAGAGGTATGCTATGAAGCAGCGTATTACAGTGACAGTTGACAG
CGACAGCTATCAGTTGCTCAAGGCATATATGATGTCAATATCTCCGGTCTGGTAAGCACAACCATGCAGA
ATGAAGCCCGTCGTCTGCGTGCCGAACGCTGGAAAGCGGAAAATCAGGAAGGGATGGCTGAGGTCGCCCG
GTTTATTGAAATGAACGGCTCTTTTGCTGACGAGAACAGGGGCTGGTGAAATGCAGTTTAAGGTTTACAC
CTATAAAAGAGAGAGCCGTTATCGTCTGTTTGTGGATGTACAGAGTGATATTATTGACACGCCCGGGCGA
CGGATGGTGATCCCCCTGGCCAGTGCACGTCTGCTGTCAGATAAAGTCTCCCGTGAACTTTACCCAGTGG
TGCATATCGGGGATGAAAGCTGGCGCATGATGACCACCGATATGGCCAGTGTGCCGGTTTCCGTTATCGG
GGAAGAAGTGGCTGATCTCAGCCACCGCGAAAATGACATCAAAAACGCCATTAACCTGATGTTCTGGGGA
ATATAAATGTCAGGCTCCCTTATACACAGCCAGTCGGTCTCAGCTTCTGCAGGCATGCGACGTCGAGCTT
AGCTTGAGCTTGGATCAGATTGTCGTTTCCCGCCTTCAGTTTAAACTATCAGTGTTTGACAGGATATATT
GGCGGGTAAACCTAAGAGAAAAGAGCGTTTATTAGAATAATCGGATATTTAAAAGGGCGTGAAAAGGTTT
ATCCGTTCGTCCATTTGTATGTGCATGCCAACCACAGGGTTCCCCTCGGGATCAAAGTACTTTAAAGTAC
TTTAAAGTACTTTAAAGTACTTTGATCCAACCCCTCCGCTGCTATAGTGCAGTCGGCTTCTGACGTTCAG
TGCAGCCGTGTTCTGAAAACGACATGTCGCACAAGTCCTAAGTTACGCGACAGGCTGCCGCCCTGCCCTT
Features (pLannotate 1.2.2; 23 found; start..end, strand, type, name):
    101..502     +  CDS            Y4CG_SINFN (fragment): Protein inferred from homology: Swiss-Prot protein existence level 3. From Sinorhizobium fredii (strain NBRC 101917 / NGR234).
   1062..1691    +  CDS            pVS1 StaA: stability protein from the Pseudomonas plasmid pVS1 (Heeb et al., 2000)
   2120..3193    +  CDS            pVS1 RepA: replication protein from the Pseudomonas plasmid pVS1 (Heeb et al., 2000)
   3259..3453    +  rep_origin     pVS1 oriV: origin of replication for the Pseudomonas plasmid pVS1 (Heeb et al., 2000)
   3656..3695    +  CDS            rop (fragment): Rop protein, which maintains plasmids at low copy number; rop
   3797..3933    +  misc_feature   bom: basis of mobility region from pBR322
   4123..4711    -  rep_origin     ori: high-copy-number ColE1/pMB1/pBR322/pUC origin of replication
   4957..5744    -  CDS            SmR (fragment): aminoglycoside adenylyltransferase (Murphy, 1985); aadA; confers resistance to spectinomycin and streptomycin
   5755..5811    -  CDS            GmR (fragment): gentamycin acetyltransferase; aacC1; confers resistance to gentamycin
   5987..6010    -  promoter       Pc promoter (fragment): intI1 (promoter lies within the coding sequence); class 1 integron promoter
   6269..6293    +  misc_feature   LB T-DNA repeat: left border repeat from nopaline C58 T-DNA
   6808..7500    -  CDS            TagRFP: TagRFP is a basic (constitutively fluorescent) red fluorescent protein published in 2007, derived from Entacmaea quadricolor. It has very low acid sensitivity.
   7501..8217    -  CDS            OLEO2_BRANA: Experimental evidence at protein level: Swiss-Prot protein existence level 1. May have a structural role to stabilize the lipid body during desiccation of the seed by preventing coalescence of the oil. Probably interacts with both lipid and phospholipid moieties of lipid bodies. May also provide recognition signals for specific lipase anchorage in lipolysis during seedling growth. From Brassica napus (Rape).
   9618..14576   -  CDS            cas9: CAS9_STRP1 - Also known as csn1 From Streptococcus pyogenes serotype M1.
  14707..14985   -  CDS            cas9 (fragment): CAS9_STRP1 - Also known as csn1 From Streptococcus pyogenes serotype M1.
  15720..15794   -  CDS            HST (fragment): HSTC_ARATH - Also known as HPT2, VTE2-2. Experimental evidence at protein level: Swiss-Prot protein existence level 1. Involved in the synthesis of plastoquinone-9. Can use both homogentisic acid and 2,5-dihydroxyphenylacetic acid gamma-lactone as prenyl acceptors, and solanesyl diphosphate > farnesyl diphosphate > geranylgeranyl diphosphate >> phytyl diphosphate as prenyl donors. Do not catalyze the decardoxylation of homogentisate uncoupled from prenylation. From Arabidopsis thaliana (Mouse-ear cress).
  16060..16143   -  CDS            HST (fragment): HSTC_ARATH - Also known as HPT2, VTE2-2. Experimental evidence at protein level: Swiss-Prot protein existence level 1. Involved in the synthesis of plastoquinone-9. Can use both homogentisic acid and 2,5-dihydroxyphenylacetic acid gamma-lactone as prenyl acceptors, and solanesyl diphosphate > farnesyl diphosphate > geranylgeranyl diphosphate >> phytyl diphosphate as prenyl donors. Do not catalyze the decardoxylation of homogentisate uncoupled from prenylation. From Arabidopsis thaliana (Mouse-ear cress).
  16295..16666   -  CDS            HST (fragment): HSTC_ARATH - Also known as HPT2, VTE2-2. Experimental evidence at protein level: Swiss-Prot protein existence level 1. Involved in the synthesis of plastoquinone-9. Can use both homogentisic acid and 2,5-dihydroxyphenylacetic acid gamma-lactone as prenyl acceptors, and solanesyl diphosphate > farnesyl diphosphate > geranylgeranyl diphosphate >> phytyl diphosphate as prenyl donors. Do not catalyze the decardoxylation of homogentisate uncoupled from prenylation. From Arabidopsis thaliana (Mouse-ear cress).
  16725..16827   +  promoter       cat promoter: promoter of the E. coli cat gene encoding chloramphenicol acetyltransferase
  16828..17486   +  CDS            CmR: chloramphenicol acetyltransferase; cat; confers resistance to chloramphenicol
  17668..17826   +  CDS            ccdA (fragment): CCDA_ECO57 - Also known as H, letA. Experimental evidence at protein level: Swiss-Prot protein existence level 1. Antitoxin component of a type II toxin-antitoxin (TA) system which inhibits the post-segregational killing (PSK) of plasmid-free cells, also referred to as a plasmid addiction system. Binds to and blocks the activity of CcdB; will also remove bound CcdB protein from the CcdB-GyrA complex by forming a CcdA-CcdB complex, a process termed rejuvenation. Functions as a transcriptional corepressor for the ccdAB operon, repression also requires CcdB (By similarity). From Escherichia coli
  17831..18133   +  CDS            ccdB: CCDB_ECOLI - Also known as G, letB, letD. Experimental evidence at protein level: Swiss-Prot protein existence level 1. Toxic component of a type II toxin-antitoxin (TA) system, functioning in plasmid maintainence. Responsible for the post- segregational killing (PSK) of plasmid-free cells, also referred to as a plasmid addiction system. Half-life of over 2 hours. Cell killing by CcdB is accompanied by filamentation, defects in chromosome and plasmid segregation, defects in cell division, formation of anucleate cells, decreased DNA synthesis and plasmid loss. Interferes with the activity of DN
  18257..18281   +  misc_feature   RB T-DNA repeat: right border repeat from nopaline C58 T-DNA
