[The description below was written by a language model from this plasmid's Addgene catalogue record and pLannotate feature annotations shown in this document.]
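Description:
pDGE1176 is an 18.5 kb binary T-DNA vector, built on the pJOG272 backbone, that serves as a recipient plasmid for assembling CRISPR/Cas9 knockout constructs for Arabidopsis thaliana. The backbone carries the pVS1 replication and stability functions (RepA, StaA, oriV), which typically support maintenance in Agrobacterium. It also has a ColE1/pBR322-type origin with the bom region for propagation in E. coli. Bacterial selection on the backbone comes from an aadA spectinomycin/streptomycin resistance gene. A second marker, chloramphenicol resistance, lies within the ccdB cassette, so the unmodified vector is selected with both antibiotics and must be kept in a ccdB-tolerant strain.

Three modules sit between the nopaline-type left and right border repeats. Next to the left border is the FAST marker, a fusion of an oleosin to TagRFP. It makes transgenic seeds fluoresce red, so they can be picked or sorted out visually without antibiotic or herbicide selection. The second module is a Streptococcus pyogenes Cas9 cassette, recorded as zCas9 driven by the RPS5a promoter and ended by the tNbEU terminator. The annotation splits the Cas9 coding sequence into two blocks, which suggests an interruption such as an intron, though the record does not state this. The short hits to the Arabidopsis HST gene upstream of Cas9 probably reflect genomic sequence carried along with the promoter fragment rather than an intended payload. Next to the right border is the cat promoter-CmR-ccdB cassette, which can be excised with BsaI. Presumably, Golden Gate-style cloning replaces it with guide RNA expression units, and the loss of ccdB counter-selects against uncut vector. No guide RNAs are present in the plasmid as deposited. The associated work used multiple guides to generate targeted gene deletions.
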