Addgene plasmid #202774: pDGE1176
Purpose: CRISPR-KO in Arabidopsis thaliana
Depositing lab: Johannes Stuttmann. Depositing organization: CNRS UMR 7265 Institut Biosciences et Biotechnologie d'Aix- Marseille (BIAM). Publication: Targeted gene deletion with SpCas9 and multiple guide RNAs in Arabidopsis thaliana: four are better than two. Ordon J, Kiel N, Becker D, Kretschmer C, Schulze-Lefert P, Stuttmann J. Plant Methods. 2023 Mar 28;19(1):30. doi: 10.1186/s13007-023-01010-4. PubMed 36978193.
Backbone
  Vector backbone: pJOG272
  Vector type: Plant Expression, CRISPR
  Selectable markers: RED seed fluorescence (FAST)
Growth in bacteria
  Bacterial resistance: Chloramphenicol and Spectinomycin, 25 & 50 μg/mL
  Growth temperature: 37°C
  Growth strain: ccdB Survival
  Growth instructions: Strain may grow fairly slow. Use clean glassware or (better) single use plastic culture tubes.
  Copy number: Unknown
Gene/Insert 1
  Gene/Insert name: FAST marker
Gene/Insert 2
  Gene/Insert name: pRPS5a:zCas9_tNbEU
Gene/Insert 3
  Gene/Insert name: ccdB cassette (BsaI-excisable)
Terms and licenses: Academic/Nonprofit Terms; Industry Terms: Not Available to Industry
How to cite: pDGE1176 was a gift from Johannes Stuttmann (Addgene plasmid # 202774 ; http://n2t.net/addgene:202774 ; RRID:Addgene_202774)
